>Addgene plasmid #180684 | pMYT031 | addgene full sequence | sequence record 369370 | Addgene NGS Result
GTGTATATATGTATACCTATGAATGTCAGTAAGTATGTATACGAACAGTATGATACTGAAGATGACAAGG
TAATGCATCATTCTATACGTGTCATTCTGAACGAGGCGCGCTTTCCTTTTTTCTTTTTGCTTTTTCTTTT
TTTTTCTCTTGAACTCGACGGATCATAGAGTATGTCTTCACCAATAAAAAACGCCCGGCGGCAACCGAGC
GTTCTGAACAAATCCAGATGGAGTTCTGAGGTCATTACTGGATCTATCAACAGGAGTCCAAGCGAGCTCG
ATATCAAATTACGCCCCGCCCTGCCACTCATCGCAGTACTGTTGTAATTCATTAAGCATTCTGCCGACAT
GGAAGCCATCACAAACGGCATGATGAACCTGAATCGCCAGCGGCATCAGCACCTTGTCGCCTTGCGTATA
ATATTTGCCCATGGTGAAAACGGGGGCGAAGAAGTTGTCCATATTGGCCACGTTTAAATCAAAACTGGTG
AAACTCACCCAGGGATTGGCTGAAACGAAAAACATATTCTCAATAAACCCTTTAGGGAAATAGGCCAGGT
TTTCACCGTAACACGCCACATCTTGCGAATATATGTGTAGAAACTGCCGGAAATCGTCGTGGTATTCACT
CCAGAGCGATGAAAACGTTTCAGTTTGCTCATGGAAAACGGTGTAACAAGGGTGAACACTATCCCATATC
ACCAGCTCACCGTCTTTCATTGCCATACGAAATTCCGGATGAGCATTCATCAGGCGGGCAAGAATGTGAA
TAAAGGCCGGATAAAACTTGTGCTTATTTTTCTTTACGGTCTTTAAAAAGGCCGTAATATCCAGCTGAAC
GGTCTGGTTATAGGTACATTGAGCAACTGACTGAAATGCCTCAAAATGTTCTTTACGATGCCATTGGGAT
ATATCAACGGTGGTATATCCAGTGATTTTTTTCTCCATTTTAGCTTCCTTAGCTCCTGAAAATCTCGATA
ACTCAAAAAATACGCCCGGTAGTGATCTTATTTCATTATGGTGAAAGTTGGAACCTCTTACGTGCCCGAT
CAATCATGACCAAAATCCCTTAACGTGAGTTTTCGTTCCACTGAGCGTCAGACCCCGTAGAAAAGATCAA
AGGATCTTCTTGAGATCCTTTTTTTCTGCGCGTAATCTGCTGCTTGCAAACAAAAAAACCACCGCTACCA
GCGGTGGTTTGTTTGCCGGATCAAGAGCTACCAACTCTTTTTCCGAAGGTAACTGGCTTCAGCAGAGCGC
AGATACCAAATACTGTTCTTCTAGTGTAGCCGTAGTTAGGCCACCACTTCAAGAACTCTGTAGCACCGCC
TACATACCTCGCTCTGCTAATCCTGTTACCAGTGGCTGCTGCCAGTGGCGATAAGTCGTGTCTTACCGGG
TTGGACTCAAGACGATAGTTACCGGATAAGGCGCAGCGGTCGGGCTGAACGGGGGGTTCGTGCACACAGC
CCAGCTTGGAGCGAACGACCTACACCGAACTGAGATACCTACAGCGTGAGCTATGAGAAAGCGCCACGCT
TCCCGAAGGGAGAAAGGCGGACAGGTATCCGGTAAGCGGCAGGGTCGGAACAGGAGAGCGCACGAGGGAG
CTTCCAGGGGGAAACGCCTGGTATCTTTATAGTCCTGTCGGGTTTCGCCACCTCTGACTTGAGCGTCGAT
TTTTGTGATGCTCGTCAGGGGGGCGGAGCCTATGGAAAAACGCCAGCAACGCGGCCTTTTTACGGTTCCT
GGCCTTTTGCTGGCCTTTTGCTCACATGTTCTTTCCTGCGTTATCCCCTGATTCTGTGGATAACCGTGAA
GACATTACAAACACAGTCCTTTCCCGCAATTTTCTTTTTCTATTACTCTTGGCCTCCTCTAGTACACTCT
ATATTTTTTTATGCCTCGGTAATGATTTTCATTTTTTTTTTTCCACCTAGCGGATGACTCTTTTTTTTTC
TTAGCGATTGGCATTATCACATAATGAATTATACATTATATAAAGTAATGTGATTTCTTCGAAGAATATA
CTAAAAAATGAGCAGGCAAGATAAACGAAGGCAAAGATGACAGAGCAGAAAGCCCTAGTAAAGCGTATTA
CAAATGAAACCAAGATTCAGATTGCGATCTCTTTAAAGGGTGGTCCCCTAGCGATAGAGCACTCGATCTT
CCCAGAAAAAGAGGCAGAAGCAGTAGCAGAACAGGCCACACAATCGCAAGTGATTAACGTCCACACAGGT
ATAGGGTTTCTGGACCATATGATACATGCTCTGGCCAAGCATTCCGGCTGGTCGCTAATCGTTGAGTGCA
TTGGTGACTTACACATAGACGACCATCACACCACTGAGGACTGCGGGATTGCTCTCGGTCAAGCTTTTAA
AGAGGCCCTAGGGGCCGTGCGTGGAGTAAAAAGGTTTGGATCAGGATTTGCGCCTTTGGATGAGGCACTT
TCCAGAGCGGTGGTTGATCTTTCGAACAGGCCGTACGCAGTTGTCGAACTTGGTTTGCAAAGGGAGAAAG
TAGGTGATCTCTCTTGCGAGATGATCCCGCATTTTCTTGAAAGCTTTGCAGAGGCTAGCAGAATTACCCT
CCACGTTGATTGTCTGCGAGGCAAGAATGATCATCACCGTAGTGAGAGTGCGTTCAAGGCTCTTGCGGTT
GCCATAAGAGAAGCCACCTCGCCCAATGGTACCAACGATGTTCCCTCCACCAAAGGTGTTCTTATGTAGT
GACACCGATTATTTAAAGCTGCTGCATACGATATATATACAT
Features (pLannotate 1.2.2; 7 found; start..end, strand, type, name):
      1..159     +  CDS            YO201_YEAST (fragment): Protein uncertain: Swiss-Prot protein existence level 5. From Saccharomyces cerevisiae (strain ATCC 204508 / S288c) (Baker's yeast).
    184..218     -  terminator     lambda t0 terminator: minimal transcription terminator from phage lambda (Scholtissek and Grosse, 1987)
    292..948     -  CDS            cat: CAT_ECOLX - Experimental evidence at protein level: Swiss-Prot protein existence level 1. This enzyme is an effector of chloramphenicol resistance in bacteria. From Escherichia coli. This protein is used as a marker in many commonly used cloning vectors, such as pACYC184.
    949..1046    -  promoter       cat promoter: promoter of the E. coli cat gene encoding chloramphenicol acetyltransferase
   1130..1718    +  rep_origin     ori: high-copy-number ColE1/pMB1/pBR322/pUC origin of replication
   1879..2066    +  promoter       HIS3 promoter: S. cerevisiae HIS3
   2067..2726    +  CDS            HIS3: HIS7_YEAST - Experimental evidence at protein level: Swiss-Prot protein existence level 1. From Saccharomyces cerevisiae (strain ATCC 204508 / S288c) (Baker's yeast).
