[The description below was written by a language model from this plasmid's Addgene catalogue record and pLannotate feature annotations shown in this document.]
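Description:
pMYT031 is a small (about 2.8 kb) part plasmid from the Multiplex Yeast Toolkit (MYT), a MoClo-style modular cloning system for engineering Saccharomyces cerevisiae. It is built on the pYTK001 part-entry backbone of the Yeast Toolkit and is classed as a synthetic biology vector. It is propagated in E. coli from a high-copy ColE1/pUC-type origin of replication. Selection is with chloramphenicol, conferred by the cat (chloramphenicol acetyltransferase) gene under its native promoter, with a phage lambda t0 terminator downstream. The feature table shows no yeast origin or centromere, which fits its role as a storage plasmid for a single part rather than a vector that would be maintained in yeast on its own.

The payload is the S. cerevisiae HIS3 auxotrophic marker, annotated as the native HIS3 promoter directly followed by the HIS3 coding sequence. HIS3 encodes the histidine biosynthesis enzyme imidazoleglycerol-phosphate dehydratase and allows his3 mutant strains to grow without histidine. A short fragment matching an uncertain yeast open reading frame is annotated just after the HIS3 gene, across the start of the circular sequence. It probably reflects native genomic sequence flanking HIS3, likely including its terminator region, rather than an intended coding element.

According to the record, the part serves as the yeast selectable marker for vectors assembled with the MYT system. In such hierarchical assemblies, it would be combined with other standardised parts to build cassette or multigene plasmids. The record lists restriction-enzyme cloning, but it does not specify the cloning sites, the flanking Type IIS sites or overhangs, or the part-type position.
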