Addgene plasmid #180684: pMYT031
Purpose: Encodes HIS3 as a yeast Vector selectable marker to be used in the Ellis MYT system
Depositing lab: Tom Ellis. Depositing organization: Imperial College London. Publication: A Multiplex MoClo Toolkit for Extensive and Flexible Engineering of Saccharomyces cerevisiae. Shaw WM, Khalil AS, Ellis T. ACS Synth Biol. 2023 Nov 6. doi: 10.1021/acssynbio.3c00423. PubMed 37930278.
Backbone
  Vector backbone: pYTK001
  Backbone manufacturer: John Dueber
  Vector type: Synthetic Biology
Growth in bacteria
  Bacterial resistance: Chloramphenicol, 25 μg/mL
  Growth temperature: 37°C
  Growth strain: DH5alpha
  Copy number: High Copy
Gene/Insert
  Gene/Insert name: HIS3
  Species: S. cerevisiae (budding yeast)
  Cloning method: Restriction Enzyme; 5′ cloning site Unknown (unknown if destroyed)
Terms and licenses: Academic/Nonprofit Terms; Industry Terms: Not Available to Industry
How to cite: pMYT031 was a gift from Tom Ellis (Addgene plasmid # 180684 ; http://n2t.net/addgene:180684 ; RRID:Addgene_180684)
